>Addgene plasmid #194371 | pcDNA3_SP-AVPR2-NTEV-TCS-GV-2xHA | addgene full sequence | sequence record 381569 | Addgene NGS Result
GACGGATCGGGAGATCTCCCGATCCCCTATGGTGCACTCTCAGTACAATCTGCTCTGATGCCGCATAGTT
AAGCCAGTATCTGCTCCCTGCTTGTGTGTTGGAGGTCGCTGAGTAGTGCGCGAGCAAAATTTAAGCTACA
ACAAGGCAAGGCTTGACCGACAATTGCATGAAGAATCTGCTTAGGGTTAGGCGTTTTGCGCTGCTTCGCG
ATGTACGGGCCAGATATACGCGTTGACATTGATTATTGACTAGTTATTAATAGTAATCAATTACGGGGTC
ATTAGTTCATAGCCCATATATGGAGTTCCGCGTTACATAACTTACGGTAAATGGCCCGCCTGGCTGACCG
CCCAACGACCCCCGCCCATTGACGTCAATAATGACGTATGTTCCCATAGTAACGCCAATAGGGACTTTCC
ATTGACGTCAATGGGTGGAGTATTTACGGTAAACTGCCCACTTGGCAGTACATCAAGTGTATCATATGCC
AAGTACGCCCCCTATTGACGTCAATGACGGTAAATGGCCCGCCTGGCATTATGCCCAGTACATGACCTTA
TGGGACTTTCCTACTTGGCAGTACATCTACGTATTAGTCATCGCTATTACCATGGTGATGCGGTTTTGGC
AGTACATCAATGGGCGTGGATAGCGGTTTGACTCACGGGGATTTCCAAGTCTCCACCCCATTGACGTCAA
TGGGAGTTTGTTTTGGCACCAAAATCAACGGGACTTTCCAAAATGTCGTAACAACTCCGCCCCATTGACG
CAAATGGGCGGTAGGCGTGTACGGTGGGAGGTCTATATAAGCAGAGCTCTCTGGCTAACTAGAGAACCCA
CTGCTTACTGGCTTATCGAAATTAATACGACTCACTATAGGGAGACCCAAGCTTGGTACCGAGCTCGGAT
CCCACATCAACAAGTTTGTACAAAAAAGCAGGCTCCACCATGAAGACGATCATCGCCCTGAGCTACATCT
TCTGCCTGGTATTCGCCGACTACAAGGACGATGATGACGCCAGCATCGATATGCTCATGGCGTCCACCAC
TTCCGCTGTGCCTGGGCATCCCTCTCTGCCCAGCCTGCCCAGCAACAGCAGCCAGGAGAGGCCACTGGAC
ACCCGGGACCCGCTGCTAGCCCGGGCAGAGCTGGCGCTGCTCTCCATAGTCTTTGTGGCTGTGGCCCTGA
GCAATGGCCTGGTGCTGGCGGCCCTAGCTCGGCGGGGCCGGCGGGGCCACTGGGCACCCATACACGTCTT
CATTGGCCACTTGTGCCTGGCCGACCTGGCCGTGGCTCTGTTCCAAGTGCTGCCCCAGCTGGCCTGGAAG
GCCACCGACCGCTTCCGTGGGCCAGATGCCCTGTGTCGGGCCGTGAAGTATCTGCAGATGGTGGGCATGT
ATGCCTCCTCCTACATGATCCTGGCCATGACGCTGGACCGCCACCGTGCCATCTGCCGTCCCATGCTGGC
GTACCGGCATGGAAGTGGGGCTCACTGGAACCGGCCGGTGCTAGTGGCTTGGGCCTTCTCGCTCCTTCTC
AGCCTGCCCCAGCTCTTCATCTTCGCCCAGCGCAACGTGGAAGGTGGCAGCGGGGTCACTGACTGCTGGG
CCTGCTTTGCGGAGCCCTGGGGCCGTCGCACCTATGTCACCTGGATTGCCCTGATGGTGTTCGTGGCACC
TACCCTGGGTATCGCCGCCTGCCAGGTGCTCATCTTCCGGGAGATTCATGCCAGTCTGGTGCCAGGGCCA
TCAGAGAGGCCTGGGGGGCGCCGCAGGGGACGCCGGACAGGCAGCCCCGGTGAGGGAGCCCACGTGTCAG
CAGCTGTGGCCAAGACTGTGAGGATGACGCTAGTGATTGTGGTCGTCTATGTGCTGTGCTGGGCACCCTT
CTTCCTGGTGCAGCTGTGGGCCGCGTGGGACCCGGAGGCACCTCTGGAAGGGGCGCCCTTTGTGCTACTC
ATGTTGCTGGCCAGCCTCAACAGCTGCACCAACCCCTGGATCTATGCATCTTTCAGCAGCAGCGTGTCCT
CAGAGCTGCGAAGCTTGCTCTGCTGTGCCCGGGGACGCACCCCACCCAGCCTGGGTCCCCAAGATGAGTC
CTGCACCACCGCCAGCTCCTCCCTGGCCAAGGACACTTCATCGGACCCAGCTTTCTTGTACAAAGTGGTT
GATGTCGGAGGTGGAGGTAGCGGAGGTGGAGGTAGCGGAGAGAGCTTGTTTAAGGGACCACGTGATTACA
ACCCGATATCGAGCACCATTTGTCATTTGACGAATGAATCTGATGGGCACACAACATCGTTGTATGGTAT
TGGATTTGGTCCCTTCATCATTACAAACAAGCACTTGTTTCGTCGCAATAATGGAACACTGTTGGTCCAA
TCACTACATGGTGTATTCAAGGTCAAGGACACCACGACTTTGCAACAACACCTCATTGATGGGAGGGACA
TGATGATTATTCGCATGCCTAAGGATTTCCCACCATTTCCTCAAAAGCTGAAATTTAGAGAGCCACAAAG
GGAAGAGCGCATATGTCTTGTGACAACCAACTTCCAAGCTCCCGAGAACCTGTACTTCCAGGGTTCTAGA
GAACAGAAGCTGATCTCAGAAGAGGATCTGGCCCGGGCCATGAAGCTACTGTCTTCTATCGAACAAGCAT
GCGATATTTGCCGACTTAAAAAGCTCAAGTGCTCCAAAGAAAAACCGAAGTGCGCCAAGTGTCTGAAGAA
CAACTGGGAGTGTCGCTACTCTCCCAAAACCAAAAGGTCTCCGCTGACTAGGGCACATCTGACAGAAGTG
GAATCAAGGCTAGAAAGACTGGAACAGCTATTTCTACTGATTTTTCCTCGAGAAGACCTTGACATGATTT
TGAAAATGGATTCTTTACAGGATATAAAAGCATTGTTAACAGGATTATTTGTACAAGATAATGTGAATAA
AGATGCCGTCACAGATAGATTGGCTTCAGTGGAGACTGATATGCCTCTAACATTGAGACAGCATAGAATA
AGTGCGACATCATCATCGGAAGAGAGTAGTAACAAAGGTCAAAGACAGTTGACTGTATCGCCGGAATTCC
CGGGGATCAGCTTGATAATTCGATTCACCATGCCCAAGAAGAAGAGGAAGGTGGCGTACAGCCGCGCGCG
TACGAAAAACAATTACGGGTCTACCATCGAGGGCCTGCTCGATCTCCCGGACGACGACGCCCCCGAAGAG
GCGGGGCTGGCGGCTCCGCGCCTGTCCTTTCTCCCCGCGGGACACACGCGCAGACTGTCGACGGCCCCCC
CGACCGATGTCAGCCTGGGGGACGAGCTCCACTTAGACGGCGAGGACGTCGCGATGGCGCATGCCGACGC
GCTAGACGATTTCGATCTGGACATGTTGGGGGACGGGGATTCCCCGGGTCCGGGATTTACCCCCCACGAC
TCCGCCCCCTACGGCGCTCTGGATATGGCCGACTTCGAGTTTGAGCAGATGTTTACCGATGCCCTTGGAA
TTGACGAGTACGGTGGGGGCTACCCATACGATGTTCCTGACTATGCGGGCTATCCCTATGACGTCCCGGA
CTATGCATGAGGGCCCTATTCTATAGTGTCACCTAAATGCTAGAGCTCGCTGATCAGCCTCGACTGTGCC
TTCTAGTTGCCAGCCATCTGTTGTTTGCCCCTCCCCCGTGCCTTCCTTGACCCTGGAAGGTGCCACTCCC
ACTGTCCTTTCCTAATAAAATGAGGAAATTGCATCGCATTGTCTGAGTAGGTGTCATTCTATTCTGGGGG
GTGGGGTGGGGCAGGACAGCAAGGGGGAGGATTGGGAAGACAATAGCAGGCATGCTGGGGATGCGGTGGG
CTCTATGGCTTCTGAGGCGGAAAGAACCAGCTGGGGCTCTAGGGGGTATCCCC
[124 nt withheld, positions 3904-4027]
C
[91 nt withheld, positions 4029-4119]
A
[49 nt withheld, positions 4121-4169]
CCTTTGACGTTGGAGTCCACGTTCTTT
[37 nt withheld, positions 4197-4233]
ACCCTATCTCGGTCTATTCTTTTGATTTATAAGGGATTTTGCCGATTTCGGCCTATTGGTTAAAAAATGA
GCTGATTTAACAAAAATTTAACGCGAATTAATTCTGTGGAATGTGTGTCAGTTAGGGTGTGGAAAGTCCC
CAGGCTCCCCAGCAGGCAGAAGTATGCAAAGCATGCATCTCAATTAGTCAGCAACCAGGTGTGGAAAGTC
CCCAGGCTCCCCAGCAGGCAGAAGTATGCAAAGCATGCATCTCAATTAGTCAGCAACCATAGTCCCGCCC
CTAACTCCGCCCATCCCGCCCCTAACTCCGCCCAGTTCCGCCCATTCTCCGCCCCATGGCTGACTAATTT
TTTTTATTTATGCAGAGGCCGAGGCCGCCTCTGCCTCTGAGCTATTCCAGAAGTAGTGAGGAGGCTTTTT
TGGAGGCCTAGGCTTTTGCAAAAAGCTCCCGGGAGCTTGTATATCCATTTTCGGATCTGATCAAGAGACA
GGATGAGGATCGTTTCGCATGATTGAACAAGATGGATTGCACGCAGGTTCTCCGGCCGCTTGGGTGGAGA
GGCTATTCGGCTATGACTGGGCACAACAGACAATCGGCTGCTCTGATGCCGCCGTGTTCCGGCTGTCAGC
GCAGGGGCGCCCGGTTCTTTTTGTCAAGACCGACCTGTCCGGTGCCCTGAATGAACTGCAGGACGAGGCA
GCGCGGCTATCGTGGCTGGCCACGACGGGCGTTCCTTGCGCAGCTGTGCTCGACGTTGTCACTGAAGCGG
GAAGGGACTGGCTGCTATTGGGCGAAGTGCCGGGGCAGGATCTCCTGTCATCTCACCTTGCTCCTGCCGA
GAAAGTATCCATCATGGCTGATGCAATGCGGCGGCTGCATACGCTTGATCCGGCTACCTGCCCATTCGAC
CACCAAGCGAAACATCGCATCGAGCGAGCACGTACTCGGATGGAAGCCGGTCTTGTCGATCAGGATGATC
TGGACGAAGAGCATCAGGGGCTCGCGCCAGCCGAACTGTTCGCCAGGCTCAAGGCGCGCATGCCCGACGG
CGAGGATCTCGTCGTGACCCATGGCGATGCCTGCTTGCCGAATATCATGGTGGAAAATGGCCGCTTTTCT
GGATTCATCGACTGTGGCCGGCTGGGTGTGGCGGACCGCTATCAGGACATAGCGTTGGCTACCCGTGATA
TTGCTGAAGAGCTTGGCGGCGAATGGGCTGACCGCTTCCTCGTGCTTTACGGTATCGCCGCTCCCGATTC
GCAGCGCATCGCCTTCTATCGCCTTCTTGACGAGTTCTTCTGAGCGGGACTCTGGGGTTCGAAATGACCG
ACCAAGCGACGCCCAACCTGCCATCACGAGATTTCGATTCCACCGCCGCCTTCTATGAAAGGTTGGGCTT
CGGAATCGTTTTCCGGGACGCCGGCTGGATGATCCTCCAGCGCGGGGATCTCATGCTGGAGTTCTTCGCC
CACCCCAACTTGTTTATTGCAGCTTATAATGGTTACAAATAAAGCAATAGCATCACAAATTTCACAAATA
AAGCATTTTTTTCACTGCATTCTAGTTGTGGTTTGTCCAAACTCATCAATGTATCTTATCATGTCTGTAT
ACCGTCGACCTCTAGCTAGAGCTTGGCGTAATCATGGTCATAGCTGTTTCCTGTGTGAAATTGTTATCCG
CTCACAATTCCACACAACATACGAGCCGGAAGCATAAAGTGTAAAGCCTGGGGTGCCTAATGAGTGAGCT
AACTCACATTAATTGCGTTGCGCTCACTGCCCGCTTTCCAGTCGGGAAACCTGTCGTGCCAGCTGCATTA
ATGAATCGGCCAACGCGCGGGGAGAGGCGGTTTGCGTATTGGGCGCTCTTCCGCTTCCTCGCTCACTGAC
TCGCTGCGCTCGGTCGTTCGGCTGCGGCGAGCGGTATCAGCTCACTCAAAGGCGGTAATACGGTTATCCA
CAGAATCAGGGGATAACGCAGGAAAGAACATGTGAGCAAAAGGCCAGCAAAAGGCCAGGAACCGTAAAAA
GGCCGCGTTGCTGGCGTTTTTCCATAGGCTCCGCCCCCCTGACGAGCATCACAAAAATCGACGCTCAAGT
CAGAGGTGGCGAAACCCGACAGGACTATAAAGATACCAGGCGTTTCCCCCTGGAAGCTCCCTCGTGCGCT
CTCCTGTTCCGACCCTGCCGCTTACCGGATACCTGTCCGCCTTTCTCCCTTCGGGAAGCGTGGCGCTTTC
TCATAGCTCACGCTGTAGGTATCTCAGTTCGGTGTAGGTCGTTCGCTCCAAGCTGGGCTGTGTGCACGAA
CCCCCCGTTCAGCCCGACCGCTGCGCCTTATCCGGTAACTATCGTCTTGAGTCCAACCCGGTAAGACACG
ACTTATCGCCACTGGCAGCAGCCACTGGTAACAGGATTAGCAGAGCGAGGTATGTAGGCGGTGCTACAGA
GTTCTTGAAGTGGTGGCCTAACTACGGCTACACTAGAAGAACAGTATTTGGTATCTGCGCTCTGCTGAAG
CCAGTTACCTTCGGAAAAAGAGTTGGTAGCTCTTGATCCGGCAAACAAACCACCGCTGGTAGCGGTGGTT
TTTTTGTTTGCAAGCAGCAGATTACGCGCAGAAAAAAAGGATCTCAAGAAGATCCTTTGATCTTTTCTAC
GGGGTCTGACGCTCAGTGGAACGAAAACTCACGTTAAGGGATTTTGGTCATGAGATTATCAAAAAGGATC
TTCACCTAGATCCTTTTAAATTAAAAATGAAGTTTTAAATCAATCTAAAGTATATATGAGTAAACTTGGT
CTGACAGTTACCAATGCTTAATCAGTGAGGCACCTATCTCAGCGATCTGTCTATTTCGTTCATCCATAGT
TGCCTGACTCCCCGTCGTGTAGATAACTACGATACGGGAGGGCTTACCATCTGGCCCCAGTGCTGCAATG
ATACCGCGAGACCCACGCTCACCGGCTCCAGATTTATCAGCAATAAACCAGCCAGCCGGAAGGGCCGAGC
GCAGAAGTGGTCCTGCAACTTTATCCGCCTCCATCCAGTCTATTAATTGTTGCCGGGAAGCTAGAGTAAG
TAGTTCGCCAGTTAATAGTTTGCGCAACGTTGTTGCCATTGCTACAGGCATCGTGGTGTCACGCTCGTCG
TTTGGTATGGCTTCATTCAGCTCCGGTTCCCAACGATCAAGGCGAGTTACATGATCCCCCATGTTGTGCA
AAAAAGCGGTTAGCTCCTTCGGTCCTCCGATCGTTGTCAGAAGTAAGTTGGCCGCAGTGTTATCACTCAT
GGTTATGGCAGCACTGCATAATTCTCTTACTGTCATGCCATCCGTAAGATGCTTTTCTGTGACTGGTGAG
TACTCAACCAAGTCATTCTGAGAATAGTGTATGCGGCGACCGAGTTGCTCTTGCCCGGCGTCAATACGGG
ATAATACCGCGCCACATAGCAGAACTTTAAAAGTGCTCATCATTGGAAAACGTTCTTCGGGGCGAAAACT
CTCAAGGATCTTACCGCTGTTGAGATCCAGTTCGATGTAACCCACTCGTGCACCCAACTGATCTTCAGCA
TCTTTTACTTTCACCAGCGTTTCTGGGTGAGCAAAAACAGGAAGGCAAAATGCCGCAAAAAAGGGAATAA
GGGCGACACGGAAATGTTGAATACTCATACTCTTCCTTTTTCAATATTATTGAAGCATTTATCAGGGTTA
TTGTCTCATGAGCGGATACATATTTGAATGTATTTAGAAAAATAAACAAATAGGGGTTCCGCGCACATTT
CCCCGAAAAGTGCCACCTGACGTC
Features (pLannotate 1.2.2; 28 found; start..end, strand, type, name):
     28..80      -  misc_feature   bom (fragment): basis of mobility region from pBR322
    235..614     +  enhancer       CMV enhancer: human cytomegalovirus immediate early enhancer
    615..818     +  promoter       CMV promoter: human cytomegalovirus (CMV) immediate early promoter
    814..847     +  LTR            5' LTR (truncated) (fragment): truncated 5' long terminal repeat (LTR) from HIV-1
    863..881     +  promoter       T7 promoter: promoter for bacteriophage T7 RNA polymerase
    920..944     +  protein_bind   attB1: mutant version of attB; recombination site for the Gateway® BP reaction BP Clonase™
    998..1018    +  CDS            3xFLAG (fragment): three tandem FLAG® epitope tags
   1031..2143    +  CDS            AVPR2: V2R_HUMAN - Also known as ADHR, DIR, DIR3, V2R. Experimental evidence at protein level: Swiss-Prot protein existence level 1. Receptor for arginine vasopressin. The activity of this receptor is mediated by G proteins which activate adenylate cyclase. Involved in renal water reabsorption. From Homo sapiens (Human).
   2145..2169    -  protein_bind   attB2: mutant version of attB; recombination site for the Gateway® BP reaction BP Clonase™
   2207..2557    +  CDS            TEV protease (fragment): tobacco etch virus protease (Kapust et al., 2001)
   2630..3070    +  CDS            GAL4 DNA binding domain: DNA binding domain of the GAL4 transcriptional activator; Saccharomyces cerevisiae GAL4 (truncated)
   3284..3517    +  CDS            VP16 AD: transcriptional activation domain of herpes simplex virus protein VP16 (Triezenberg et al., 1988; Cousens et al., 1989); UL48
   3521..3577    +  CDS            3xHA (fragment): three tandem HA epitope tags
   3590..3608    -  promoter       SP6 promoter: promoter for bacteriophage SP6 RNA polymerase
   3634..3858    +  polyA_signal   bGH poly(A) signal: bovine growth hormone polyadenylation signal
   3862..3883    +  promoter       SV40 promoter (fragment): SV40 enhancer and early promoter
   3904..4332    +  rep_origin     f1 ori (sequence partly withheld): f1 bacteriophage origin of replication; arrow indicates direction of (+) strand synthesis
   4346..4675    +  promoter       SV40 promoter: SV40 enhancer and early promoter
   4742..5533    +  CDS            neo: KKA2_KLEPN - Also known as kan, nptII. Experimental evidence at protein level: Swiss-Prot protein existence level 1. Resistance to kanamycin, neomycin, paromomycin, ribostamycin, butirosin and gentamicin B. From Klebsiella pneumoniae.
   5557..5715    +  CDS            ble (fragment): BLE_KLEPN - Experimental evidence at protein level: Swiss-Prot protein existence level 1. Binding protein with a strong affinity to the bleomycin family of antibiotics. Binds to CL990; an antimitotic-antibiotic compound. From Klebsiella pneumoniae.
   5710..5831    +  polyA_signal   SV40 poly(A) signal: SV40 polyadenylation signal
   5904..5920    -  protein_bind   lac operator: The lac repressor binds to the lac operator to inhibit transcription in E. coli. This inhibition can be relieved by adding lactose or isopropyl-β-D-thiogalactopyranoside (IPTG). lac repressor encoded by lacI
   5928..5958    -  promoter       lac promoter: promoter for the E. coli lac operon
   5973..5994    -  protein_bind   CAP binding site: CAP binding activates transcription in the presence of cAMP. E. coli catabolite activator protein
   6007..6099    -  CDS            lacI (fragment): lac repressor; lacI; The lac repressor binds to the lac operator to inhibit transcription in E. coli. This inhibition can be relieved by adding lactose or isopropyl-β-D-thiogalactopyranoside (IPTG).
   6282..6870    -  rep_origin     ori: high-copy-number ColE1/pMB1/pBR322/pUC origin of replication
   7041..7901    -  CDS            AmpR: β-lactamase; bla; confers resistance to ampicillin, carbenicillin, and related antibiotics
   7902..8006    -  promoter       AmpR promoter: bla
