[The description below was written by a language model from this plasmid's Addgene catalogue record and pLannotate feature annotations shown in this document.]
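Description:
pcDNA3_SP-AVPR2-NTEV-TCS-GV-2xHA is a mammalian expression plasmid of about 8 kb built on the pcDNA3 backbone and made for split TEV protease assays that monitor GPCR activation. It is propagated in E. coli from a high-copy ColE1/pUC-type origin under ampicillin selection (AmpR with its own promoter). It also carries an f1 origin and an SV40 promoter-driven neomycin resistance cassette with an SV40 poly(A) signal, which would permit G418 selection in mammalian cells. T7 and SP6 promoters flank the expression cassette, as is usual for pcDNA3.

The payload is a single fusion open reading frame driven by the CMV immediate-early enhancer/promoter and terminated by the bGH polyadenylation signal. The human vasopressin V2 receptor (AVPR2) coding sequence lies between attB1 and attB2 sites, consistent with its insertion by Gateway recombination. Upstream of the receptor, the name indicates a signal peptide (SP), and the annotation picks up a short FLAG-like epitope fragment in this region. Downstream of attB2 come an N-terminal fragment of TEV protease (NTEV), a TEV cleavage site (TCS, named in the construct but not separately annotated), and the artificial transcription factor GV, made of the GAL4 DNA-binding domain and the VP16 activation domain. A C-terminal 2xHA tag closes the fusion.

In the split TEV design, a partner protein carries the complementary C-terminal TEV fragment; the associated publication concerns β-arrestin-2 recruitment. When the partner binds the activated receptor, protease activity is reconstituted and the TCS is cleaved. This frees GAL4-VP16 from the membrane-anchored fusion, so it can enter the nucleus and drive a GAL4-responsive reporter. The partner and reporter constructs are not part of this plasmid.
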