Addgene plasmid #194371: pcDNA3_SP-AVPR2-NTEV-TCS-GV-2xHA
Purpose: Split TEV assays
Depositing lab: Michael Wehr. Depositing organization: Klinikum der Ludwig Maximilians-Universitaet Muenchen. Publication: Improved Split TEV GPCR beta-arrestin-2 Recruitment Assays via Systematic Analysis of Signal Peptide and beta-arrestin Binding Motif Variants. Wu Y, von Hauff IV, Jensen N, Rossner MJ, Wehr MC. Biosensors (Basel). 2022 Dec 29;13(1):48. doi: 10.3390/bios13010048. PubMed 36671883.
Backbone
  Vector backbone: pcDNA3
  Vector type: Mammalian Expression
Growth in bacteria
  Bacterial resistance: Ampicillin, 100 μg/mL
  Growth temperature: 37°C
  Growth strain: DH5alpha
  Copy number: High Copy
Gene/Insert
  Gene/Insert name: SP-AVPR2-NTEV-TCS-GV-2xHA
  Species: H. sapiens (human), Synthetic
  Entrez Gene: AVPR2 (a.k.a. ADHR, DI1, DIR, DIR3, NDI, NDI1, V2R)
  Promoter: CMV
  Tag / fusion protein: 2xHA (C terminal on insert)
  Cloning method: Gateway Cloning
  Sequencing primers: 5′ CGCAAATGGGCGGTAGGCGTG; 3′ TAGAAGGCACAGTCGAGG
Terms and licenses: Academic/Nonprofit Terms; Industry Terms: Not Available to Industry
How to cite: pcDNA3_SP-AVPR2-NTEV-TCS-GV-2xHA was a gift from Michael Wehr (Addgene plasmid # 194371 ; http://n2t.net/addgene:194371 ; RRID:Addgene_194371)
